Addgene plasmid #45303: pWzl_neo_DEST_flag_SKIL
Depositing lab: William Hahn. Depositing organization: Dana-Farber Cancer Institute. Publication: Systematic interrogation of 3q26 identifies TLOC1 and SKIL as cancer drivers. Hagerstrand D, Tong A, Schumacher SE, Ilic N, Shen RR, Cheung HW, Vazquez F, Shrestha Y, Kim SY, Giacomelli AO, Rosenbluh J, Schinzel AC, Spardy NA, Barbie DA, Mermel CH, Weir BA, Garraway LA, Tamayo P, Mesirov JP, Beroukhim R, Hahn WC. Cancer Discov. 2013 Jun 13. [Epub ahead of print] 10.1158/2159-8290.CD-12-0592 PubMed 23764425.
Backbone
  Vector backbone: pWzl-neo-flag-DEST
  Vector type: Mammalian Expression, Retroviral
  Selectable markers: Neomycin (select with G418)
Growth in bacteria
  Bacterial resistance: Ampicillin, 100 μg/mL
  Growth temperature: 37°C
  Growth strain: DH5alpha
  Copy number: High Copy
Gene/Insert
  Gene/Insert name: SNON
  Species: H. sapiens (human)
  Insert size (bp): 2052
  Entrez Gene: SKIL (a.k.a. SNO, SnoA, SnoI, SnoN)
  Tag / fusion protein: Flag (N terminal on backbone)
  Cloning method: Gateway Cloning
  Sequencing primers: 5′ pWzl-fwd; 3′ pWzl-rev
Resource information
  A portion of this plasmid was derived from a plasmid made by: THE CCSB HUMAN ORFEOME COLLECTION
Terms and licenses: Academic/Nonprofit Terms; Industry Terms: Not Available to Industry
How to cite: pWzl_neo_DEST_flag_SKIL was a gift from William Hahn (Addgene plasmid # 45303 ; http://n2t.net/addgene:45303 ; RRID:Addgene_45303)
