[The description below was written by a language model from this plasmid's Addgene catalogue record.]
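Description:
pWzl_neo_DEST_flag_SKIL is a retroviral mammalian expression plasmid built on the pWzl-neo-flag-DEST backbone, a Gateway destination version of the pWZL family of retroviral vectors. It is maintained in E. coli as a high-copy plasmid under ampicillin selection. After delivery into mammalian cells, it confers neomycin resistance, so transduced populations can be selected with G418. No feature table accompanies the record, so the LTRs, packaging signal, promoter arrangement and the way the neomycin marker is expressed are not explicitly documented. In retroviral vectors of this type, the region between the LTRs is typically packaged into virions when the plasmid is introduced into a packaging cell line, and that region then integrates stably into the genome of target cells.

The payload is the human SKIL open reading frame (also known as SnoN, SNO, SnoA or SnoI), an insert of about 2.05 kb. It was transferred into the destination vector by Gateway recombination, and part of the plasmid derives from a clone in the CCSB human ORFeome collection. The backbone supplies an N-terminal Flag epitope, so the protein is expressed as Flag-SKIL and can be detected or immunoprecipitated with anti-Flag antibodies. The associated publication describes a systematic interrogation of the 3q26 region that identified TLOC1 and SKIL as cancer drivers. This fits the use of the construct for stable ectopic overexpression of tagged SKIL in mammalian cells to test its contribution to cancer-related phenotypes.
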