>Addgene plasmid #45303 | pWzl_neo_DEST_flag_SKIL | addgene partial sequence | sequence record 64228 | pBABE5 5'-CTTTATCCAGCCCTCAC-3'
GCCGGATCCAGAATTCGCCACCATGGACTACAAAGACGATGACGACAAGCAATTGACAAGTTTGTACAAA
AAAGTTGGCATGGAAAACCTCCAGACAAATTTCTCCTTGGTTCAGGGCTCAACTAAAAAACTGAATGGGA
TGGGAGATGATGGCAGCCCCCCAGCGAAAAAAATGATAACGGACATTCATGTAAATGGAAAAACGATAAA
CAAGGTGCCAACAGTTAAGAAGGAACACTTGGATGACTATGGAGAAGCACCAGTGGAAACTGATGGAGAG
CATGTTAAGCGAACCTGTACTTCTGTTCCTGAAACTTTGCATTTAAATCCCAGTTTGAAACACACATTGG
CACAATTCCATTTAAGTAGTCAGAGCTCGCTGGGTGGACCAGCAGCATTTTCTGCTCGGCATTCCCAAGA
AAGCATGTCGCCTACTGTATTTCTGCCTCTTCCATCACCTCAGGTTCTTCCTGGCCCATTGCTCATCCCT
TCAGATAGCTCCACAGAACTCACTCAGACTGTGTTGGAAGGGGAATCTATTTCTTGTTTTCAAGTTGGAG
GAGAAAAGAGACTCTGTTTGCCCCAAGTCTTAAATTCTGTTCTCCGAGAATTTACACTCCAGCAAATAAA
TACAGTGTGTGATGAACTGTACATATATTGTTCAAGGTGTACTTCAGACCAGCTTCATATCTTAAAGGTA
CTGGGCATACTTCCATTCAATGCCCCATCCTGTGGGCTGATTACATTAACTGATGCACAAAGATTATGTA
ATGCTTTATTGCGGCCACGAACTTTTCCTCAAAATGGTAGCGTACTTCCTGCTAAAAGCTCATTGGCCCA
GTTAAAGGAAACTGGCAGTGCCTTTGAAGTTGAGCATGAATGCCTAGGCAAATGTCAGGGTTTATTTGCA
CCCCAGTTTTATGTTCAGCCTGATGCTCCGTGTATTCAATGTCTGGAGTGTTGTGGAA
